Addgene plasmid #149329: pDONR223 SARS-CoV-2 S
Purpose: Gateway-compatible Entry vector, with insert of the spike (S) gene's CDS from SARS-CoV-2 isolate Wuhan-Hu-1
Depositing lab: Fritz Roth. Depositing organization: Sinai Health System. Publication: A Comprehensive, Flexible Collection of SARS-CoV-2 Coding Regions. Kim DK, Knapp JJ, Kuang D, Chawla A, Cassonnet P, Lee H, Sheykhkarimli D, Samavarchi-Tehrani P, Abdouni H, Rayhan A, Li R, Pogoutse O, Coyaud E, van der Werf S, Demeret C, Gingras AC, Taipale M, Raught B, Jacob Y, Roth FP. G3 (Bethesda). 2020 Aug 6. pii: g3.120.401554. doi: 10.1534/g3.120.401554. PubMed 32763951.
Backbone
  Vector backbone: pDONR223
  Backbone manufacturer: Rual et al, Genome Res. 14:2128-2135, 2004.
  Backbone size w/o insert (bp): 5005
  Vector type: Gateway-compatible Entry vector
Growth in bacteria
  Bacterial resistance: Spectinomycin, 50 μg/mL
  Growth temperature: 37°C
  Growth strain: DH5alpha
  Copy number: Unknown
Gene/Insert
  Gene/Insert name: S
  Species: SARS-CoV-2 isolate Wuhan-Hu-1
  Insert size (bp): 3822
  Mutation: Many synonymous changes due to codon optimization
  Entrez Gene: S (a.k.a. GU280_gp02, spike glycoprotein)
  Cloning method: Gateway Cloning
  Sequencing primers: 5′ M13F; 3′ M13R
Resource information
  A portion of this plasmid was derived from a plasmid made by: Synthesized from GenScript
Terms and licenses: Academic/Nonprofit Terms; Industry Terms
How to cite: pDONR223 SARS-CoV-2 S was a gift from Fritz Roth (Addgene plasmid # 149329 ; http://n2t.net/addgene:149329 ; RRID:Addgene_149329)
