[The description below was written by a language model from this plasmid's Addgene catalogue record and pLannotate feature annotations shown in this document.]
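Description:
pDONR223 SARS-CoV-2 S is a Gateway-compatible Entry clone built on the pDONR223 backbone, carrying the coding sequence of the spike (S) glycoprotein from SARS-CoV-2 isolate Wuhan-Hu-1. It is a bacterial propagation plasmid. The sequenced record of about 6.6 kb contains a high-copy ColE1/pUC-type origin of replication and an aadA (SmR) aminoglycoside adenylyltransferase gene that provides the spectinomycin selection listed in the catalogue. A fragment of a class 1 integron Pc promoter and a short gentamicin-resistance remnant lie just upstream of aadA. Small lacZα and lacI fragments are also annotated and appear to be backbone remnants rather than functional parts.

The roughly 3.8 kb S open reading frame was obtained by gene synthesis and codon-optimised, so it differs from the viral sequence by many synonymous changes while still encoding the spike protein. The insert is flanked by two attL recombination sites. The automated annotation labels the upstream one attL3 and the downstream one attL2. These sites allow the ORF to be moved by an LR Clonase reaction into any compatible Destination vector. The Entry clone carries no promoter oriented to express the insert. The rrnB T1 and T2 terminators sit upstream of the cassette, where such elements typically insulate an insert from read-through transcription, and a T7 promoter lies downstream on the opposite strand, facing back toward the insert. Expression, tags and host range are therefore determined by the chosen Destination vector. The record does not state whether the ORF retains a native stop codon. The plasmid belongs to a collection of SARS-CoV-2 coding regions and serves as a source clone for generating spike expression constructs.
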