Features (pLannotate 1.2.2; 12 found; start..end, strand, type, name):
    147..174     -  terminator     rrnB T2 terminator: transcription terminator T2 from the E. coli rrnB gene
    306..349     +  terminator     rrnB T1 terminator: Escherichia coli rrnB; transcription terminator T1 from the E. coli rrnB gene
    396..432     -  CDS            lacZα (fragment): LacZα fragment of β-galactosidase; lacZ fragment
    449..544     +  protein_bind   attL3: mutant version of attL; recombination site for the Gateway® LR reaction LR Clonase™
    547..4365    +  CDS            S: SPIKE_SARS2 - Experimental evidence at protein level: Swiss-Prot protein existence level 1. [Spike glycoprotein]: May down-regulate host tetherin (BST2) by lysosomal degradation, thereby counteracting its antiviral activity. From Severe acute respiratory syndrome coronavirus 2 (2019-nCoV) (SARS-CoV-2).
   4370..4469    -  protein_bind   attL2: mutant version of attL; recombination site for the Gateway® LR reaction LR Clonase™
   4487..4505    -  promoter       T7 promoter: promoter for bacteriophage T7 RNA polymerase
   4695..4718    +  promoter       Pc promoter (fragment): intI1 (promoter lies within the coding sequence); class 1 integron promoter
   4894..4950    +  CDS            GmR (fragment): gentamycin acetyltransferase; aacC1; confers resistance to gentamycin
   4957..5748    +  CDS            SmR: aminoglycoside adenylyltransferase (Murphy, 1985); aadA; confers resistance to spectinomycin and streptomycin
   5841..6429    +  rep_origin     ori: high-copy-number ColE1/pMB1/pBR322/pUC origin of replication
   6612..92      +  CDS            lacI (fragment) (across the origin): lac repressor; lacI; The lac repressor binds to the lac operator to inhibit transcription in E. coli. This inhibition can be relieved by adding lactose or isopropyl-β-D-thiogalactopyranoside (IPTG).
>Addgene plasmid #149329 | pDONR223 SARS-CoV-2 S | addgene full sequence | sequence record 296492 | Addgene NGS Result
CGCCCAATACGCAAACCGCCTCTCCCCGCGCGTTGGCCGATTCATTAATGCAGCTGGCACGACAGGTTTC
CCGACTGGAAAGCGGGCAGTGAGCGCAACGCAATTAATACGCGTACCGCTAGCCAGGAAGAGTTTGTAGA
AACGCAAAAAGGCCATCCGTCAGGATGGCCTTCTGCTTAGTTTGATGCCTGGCAGTTTATGGCGGGCGTC
CTGCCCGCCACCCTCCGGGCCGTTGCTTCACAACGTTCAAATCCGCTCCCGGCGGATTTGTCCTACTCAG
GAGAGCGTTCACCGACAAACAACAGATAAAACGAAAGGCCCAGTCTTCCGACTGAGCCTTTCGTTTTATT
TGATGCCTGGCAGTTCCCTACTCTCGCGTTAACGCTAGCATGGATGTTTTCCCAGTCACGACGTTGTAAA
ACGACGGCCAGTCTTAAGCTCGGGCCCCAAATAATGATTTTATTTTGACTGATAGTGACCTGTTCGTTGC
AACAAATTGATGAGCAATGCTTTTTTATAATGCCAACTTTGTACAAAAAAGTTGGCATGTTCGTGTTCCT
GGTGCTGCTGCCACTGGTGAGCTCCCAGTGCGTGAACCTGACCACCAGAACCCAGCTGCCACCTGCCTAC
ACCAACTCCTTCACCAGGGGCGTGTACTACCCAGACAAGGTGTTCAGATCCAGCGTGCTGCACTCTACCC
AGGACCTGTTCCTGCCATTCTTCTCTAACGTGACCTGGTTCCACGCCATCCACGTGTCTGGAACCAACGG
CACCAAGAGATTCGACAACCCAGTGCTGCCATTCAACGACGGCGTGTACTTCGCTTCTACCGAGAAGTCT
AACATCATCAGGGGTTGGATCTTCGGAACCACCCTGGACTCTAAGACCCAGTCTCTGCTGATCGTGAACA
ACGCTACCAACGTGGTGATCAAGGTGTGCGAGTTCCAGTTCTGCAACGACCCATTCCTGGGAGTGTACTA
CCACAAGAACAACAAGTCTTGGATGGAAAGCGAGTTCAGGGTGTACAGCTCTGCTAACAACTGCACCTTC
GAGTACGTGTCTCAGCCTTTCCTGATGGACCTGGAAGGAAAGCAGGGAAACTTCAAGAACCTGAGAGAGT
TCGTGTTCAAGAACATCGACGGTTACTTCAAGATATACAGCAAGCACACCCCAATCAACCTGGTGAGGGA
CCTGCCACAGGGTTTCTCTGCTCTGGAGCCCCTGGTGGACCTGCCAATCGGCATCAACATCACCAGGTTC
CAGACCCTGCTGGCTCTGCACAGGTCTTACCTGACCCCAGGCGACAGCAGCTCTGGATGGACCGCCGGCG
CCGCTGCTTACTACGTGGGATACCTGCAGCCAAGGACCTTCCTGCTGAAGTACAACGAAAACGGCACCAT
CACCGACGCCGTGGACTGCGCTCTGGACCCACTGTCTGAGACCAAGTGCACCCTGAAGTCTTTCACCGTG
GAAAAGGGAATCTACCAGACCAGCAACTTCCGCGTGCAGCCCACCGAGTCTATCGTGAGATTCCCAAACA
TCACCAACCTGTGCCCATTCGGAGAAGTGTTCAACGCTACCAGGTTCGCCAGCGTGTACGCTTGGAACAG
GAAGAGAATCAGCAACTGCGTGGCCGACTACTCTGTGCTGTACAACTCTGCCTCCTTCTCCACCTTCAAG
TGCTACGGCGTGTCCCCAACCAAGCTGAACGACCTGTGCTTCACCAACGTGTACGCTGACTCCTTCGTGA
TCAGAGGAGACGAAGTGAGACAGATCGCTCCCGGTCAGACCGGAAAGATCGCCGACTACAACTACAAGCT
GCCAGACGACTTCACCGGTTGCGTGATCGCTTGGAACTCTAACAACCTGGACTCTAAGGTGGGAGGCAAC
TACAACTACCTGTACAGGCTGTTCCGCAAGAGCAACCTGAAGCCTTTCGAAAGGGACATCAGCACCGAAA
TCTACCAGGCTGGATCTACCCCATGCAACGGAGTGGAAGGATTCAACTGCTACTTCCCTCTGCAGTCTTA
CGGATTCCAGCCAACCAACGGAGTGGGATACCAGCCATACAGAGTGGTGGTGCTGTCTTTCGAGCTGCTG
CACGCTCCTGCTACCGTGTGCGGACCAAAGAAGTCTACCAACCTGGTGAAGAACAAGTGCGTGAACTTCA
ACTTCAACGGACTGACCGGAACCGGAGTGCTGACCGAATCCAACAAGAAGTTCCTGCCTTTCCAGCAGTT
CGGTAGAGACATCGCCGACACCACCGACGCTGTGAGAGACCCACAGACCCTGGAAATCCTGGACATCACC
CCCTGCTCTTTCGGAGGAGTGAGCGTGATCACCCCAGGAACCAACACCTCCAACCAGGTGGCCGTGCTGT
ACCAGGACGTGAACTGCACCGAAGTGCCAGTGGCCATCCACGCTGACCAGCTGACCCCAACCTGGAGAGT
GTACAGCACCGGATCTAACGTGTTCCAGACCCGTGCCGGCTGCCTGATCGGAGCCGAGCACGTGAACAAC
TCCTACGAATGCGACATCCCAATCGGAGCTGGCATCTGCGCTTCTTACCAGACCCAGACCAACAGCCCAA
GAAGGGCCAGATCCGTGGCCTCTCAGAGCATCATCGCCTACACCATGAGCCTGGGCGCTGAAAACAGCGT
GGCTTACAGCAACAACTCTATCGCCATCCCAACCAACTTCACCATCTCTGTGACCACCGAAATCCTGCCA
GTGAGCATGACCAAGACCAGCGTGGACTGCACCATGTACATCTGCGGAGACTCTACCGAATGCTCTAACC
TGCTGCTGCAGTACGGCAGCTTCTGCACCCAGCTGAACCGCGCTCTGACCGGAATCGCTGTGGAGCAGGA
CAAGAACACCCAGGAAGTGTTCGCTCAGGTGAAGCAGATATACAAGACCCCACCTATCAAGGACTTCGGA
GGATTCAACTTCTCTCAGATCCTGCCCGACCCATCTAAGCCCTCTAAGAGGTCTTTCATCGAAGACCTGC
TGTTCAACAAGGTGACCCTGGCCGACGCCGGTTTCATCAAGCAGTACGGTGACTGCCTGGGAGACATCGC
CGCTAGAGACCTGATCTGCGCCCAGAAGTTCAACGGTCTGACCGTGCTGCCACCACTGCTGACCGACGAG
ATGATCGCCCAGTACACCTCTGCCCTGCTGGCTGGAACCATCACCTCTGGTTGGACCTTCGGAGCTGGCG
CCGCCCTGCAGATCCCATTCGCTATGCAGATGGCCTACCGTTTCAACGGTATCGGAGTGACCCAGAACGT
GCTGTACGAAAACCAGAAGCTGATCGCTAACCAGTTCAACTCTGCTATCGGAAAGATCCAGGACTCCCTG
TCCTCTACCGCTTCTGCCCTGGGAAAGCTGCAGGACGTGGTGAACCAGAACGCCCAGGCCCTGAACACCC
TGGTGAAGCAGCTGTCTTCTAACTTCGGAGCCATCTCCTCTGTGCTGAACGACATCCTGTCTAGGCTGGA
CAAGGTGGAAGCCGAGGTGCAGATCGACAGACTGATCACCGGAAGACTGCAGTCTCTGCAGACCTACGTG
ACCCAGCAGCTGATCAGGGCCGCTGAAATCAGAGCTTCTGCCAACCTGGCTGCCACCAAGATGTCCGAAT
GCGTGCTGGGCCAGTCTAAGAGGGTGGACTTCTGCGGAAAGGGATACCACCTGATGTCCTTCCCACAGTC
TGCTCCACACGGAGTGGTGTTCCTGCACGTGACCTACGTGCCCGCCCAGGAAAAGAACTTCACCACCGCC
CCAGCTATCTGCCACGACGGAAAGGCTCACTTCCCCAGGGAGGGAGTGTTCGTGTCTAACGGAACCCACT
GGTTCGTGACCCAGAGGAACTTCTACGAGCCACAGATCATCACCACCGACAACACCTTCGTGTCTGGAAA
CTGCGACGTGGTGATCGGAATCGTGAACAACACCGTGTACGACCCACTGCAGCCAGAACTGGACTCTTTC
AAGGAGGAACTGGACAAGTACTTCAAGAACCACACCTCTCCAGACGTGGACCTGGGAGACATCTCCGGAA
TCAACGCCTCTGTGGTGAACATCCAGAAGGAAATCGACAGACTGAACGAGGTGGCCAAGAACCTGAACGA
ATCTCTGATCGACCTGCAGGAACTGGGAAAGTACGAGCAGTACATCAAGTGGCCCTGGTACATCTGGCTG
GGTTTCATCGCTGGTCTGATCGCTATCGTGATGGTGACCATCATGCTGTGCTGCATGACCTCTTGCTGCT
CTTGCCTGAAGGGATGCTGCTCTTGCGGATCTTGCTGCAAGTTCGACGAGGACGACTCCGAGCCTGTGCT
GAAGGGTGTGAAGCTGCACTACACCTAATACCCAACTTTCTTGTACAAAGTTGGCATTATAAGAAAGCAT
TGCTTATCAATTTGTTGCAACGAACAGGTCACTATCAGTCAAAATAAAATCATTATTTGCCATCCAGCTG
ATATCCCCTATAGTGAGTCGTATTACATGGTCATAGCTGTTTCCTGGCAGCTCTGGCCCGTGTCTCAAAA
TCTCTGATGTTACATTGCACAAGATAAAAATATATCATCATGCCTCCTCTAGACCAGCCAGGACAGAAAT
GCCTCGACTTCGCTGCTACCCAAGGTTGCCGGGTGACGCACACCGTGGAAACGGATGAAGGCACGAACCC
AGTGGACATAAGCCTGTTCGGTTCGTAAGCTGTAATGCAAGTAGCGTATGCGCTCACGCAACTGGTCCAG
AACCTTGACCGAACGCAGCGGTGGTAACGGCGCAGTGGCGGTTTTCATGGCTTGTTATGACTGTTTTTTT
GGGGTACAGTCTATGCCTCGGGCATCCAAGCAGCAAGCGCGTTACGCCGTGGGTCGATGTTTGATGTTAT
GGAGCAGCAACGATGTTACGCAGCAGGGCAGTCGCCCTAAAACAAAGTTAAACATTATGAGGGAAGCGGT
GATCGCCGAAGTATCGACTCAACTATCAGAGGTAGTTGGCGTCATCGAGCGCCATCTCGAACCGACGTTG
CTGGCCGTACATTTGTACGGCTCCGCAGTGGATGGCGGCCTGAAGCCACACAGTGATATTGATTTGCTGG
TTACGGTGACCGTAAGGCTTGATGAAACAACGCGGCGAGCTTTGATCAACGACCTTTTGGAAACTTCGGC
TTCCCCTGGAGAGAGCGAGATTCTCCGCGCTGTAGAAGTCACCATTGTTGTGCACGACGACATCATTCCG
TGGCGTTATCCAGCTAAGCGCGAACTGCAATTTGGAGAATGGCAGCGCAATGACATTCTTGCAGGTATCT
TCGAGCCAGCCACGATCGACATTGATCTGGCTATCTTGCTGACAAAAGCAAGAGAACATAGCGTTGCCTT
GGTAGGTCCAGCGGCGGAGGAACTCTTTGATCCGGTTCCTGAACAGGATCTATTTGAGGCGCTAAATGAA
ACCTTAACGCTATGGAACTCGCCGCCCGACTGGGCTGGCGATGAGCGAAATGTAGTGCTTACGTTGTCCC
GCATTTGGTACAGCGCAGTAACCGGCAAAATCGCGCCGAAGGATGTCGCTGCCGACTGGGCAATGGAGCG
CCTGCCGGCCCAGTATCAGCCCGTCATACTTGAAGCTAGACAGGCTTATCTTGGACAAGAAGAAGATCGC
TTGGCCTCGCGCGCAGATCAGTTGGAAGAATTTGTCCACTACGTGAAAGGCGAGATCACCAAGGTAGTCG
GCAAATAACCCTCGAGCCACCCATGACCAAAATCCCTTAACGTGAGTTACGCGTCGTTCCACTGAGCGTC
AGACCCCGTAGAAAAGATCAAAGGATCTTCTTGAGATCCTTTTTTTCTGCGCGTAATCTGCTGCTTGCAA
ACAAAAAAACCACCGCTACCAGCGGTGGTTTGTTTGCCGGATCAAGAGCTACCAACTCTTTTTCCGAAGG
TAACTGGCTTCAGCAGAGCGCAGATACCAAATACTGTTCTTCTAGTGTAGCCGTAGTTAGGCCACCACTT
CAAGAACTCTGTAGCACCGCCTACATACCTCGCTCTGCTAATCCTGTTACCAGTGGCTGCTGCCAGTGGC
GATAAGTCGTGTCTTACCGGGTTGGACTCAAGACGATAGTTACCGGATAAGGCGCAGCGGTCGGGCTGAA
CGGGGGGTTCGTGCACACAGCCCAGCTTGGAGCGAACGACCTACACCGAACTGAGATACCTACAGCGTGA
GCTATGAGAAAGCGCCACGCTTCCCGAAGGGAGAAAGGCGGACAGGTATCCGGTAAGCGGCAGGGTCGGA
ACAGGAGAGCGCACGAGGGAGCTTCCAGGGGGAAACGCCTGGTATCTTTATAGTCCTGTCGGGTTTCGCC
ACCTCTGACTTGAGCGTCGATTTTTGTGATGCTCGTCAGGGGGGCGGAGCCTATGGAAAAACGCCAGCAA
CGCGGCCTTTTTACGGTTCCTGGCCTTTTGCTGGCCTTTTGCTCACATGTTCTTTCCTGCGTTATCCCCT
GATTCTGTGGATAACCGTATTACCGCCTTTGAGTGAGCTGATACCGCTCGCCGCAGCCGAACGACCGAGC
GCAGCGAGTCAGTGAGCGAGGAAGCGGAAGAG
