>Addgene plasmid #149329 | pDONR223 SARS-CoV-2 S | depositor partial sequence | sequence record 291936 | Inserted CDS with stop codon
ATGTTCGTGTTCCTGGTGCTGCTGCCACTGGTGAGCTCCCAGTGCGTGAACCTGACCACCAGAACCCAGC
TGCCACCTGCCTACACCAACTCCTTCACCAGGGGCGTGTACTACCCAGACAAGGTGTTCAGATCCAGCGT
GCTGCACTCTACCCAGGACCTGTTCCTGCCATTCTTCTCTAACGTGACCTGGTTCCACGCCATCCACGTG
TCTGGAACCAACGGCACCAAGAGATTCGACAACCCAGTGCTGCCATTCAACGACGGCGTGTACTTCGCTT
CTACCGAGAAGTCTAACATCATCAGGGGTTGGATCTTCGGAACCACCCTGGACTCTAAGACCCAGTCTCT
GCTGATCGTGAACAACGCTACCAACGTGGTGATCAAGGTGTGCGAGTTCCAGTTCTGCAACGACCCATTC
CTGGGAGTGTACTACCACAAGAACAACAAGTCTTGGATGGAAAGCGAGTTCAGGGTGTACAGCTCTGCTA
ACAACTGCACCTTCGAGTACGTGTCTCAGCCTTTCCTGATGGACCTGGAAGGAAAGCAGGGAAACTTCAA
GAACCTGAGAGAGTTCGTGTTCAAGAACATCGACGGTTACTTCAAGATATACAGCAAGCACACCCCAATC
AACCTGGTGAGGGACCTGCCACAGGGTTTCTCTGCTCTGGAGCCCCTGGTGGACCTGCCAATCGGCATCA
ACATCACCAGGTTCCAGACCCTGCTGGCTCTGCACAGGTCTTACCTGACCCCAGGCGACAGCAGCTCTGG
ATGGACCGCCGGCGCCGCTGCTTACTACGTGGGATACCTGCAGCCAAGGACCTTCCTGCTGAAGTACAAC
GAAAACGGCACCATCACCGACGCCGTGGACTGCGCTCTGGACCCACTGTCTGAGACCAAGTGCACCCTGA
AGTCTTTCACCGTGGAAAAGGGAATCTACCAGACCAGCAACTTCCGCGTGCAGCCCACCGAGTCTATCGT
GAGATTCCCAAACATCACCAACCTGTGCCCATTCGGAGAAGTGTTCAACGCTACCAGGTTCGCCAGCGTG
TACGCTTGGAACAGGAAGAGAATCAGCAACTGCGTGGCCGACTACTCTGTGCTGTACAACTCTGCCTCCT
TCTCCACCTTCAAGTGCTACGGCGTGTCCCCAACCAAGCTGAACGACCTGTGCTTCACCAACGTGTACGC
TGACTCCTTCGTGATCAGAGGAGACGAAGTGAGACAGATCGCTCCCGGTCAGACCGGAAAGATCGCCGAC
TACAACTACAAGCTGCCAGACGACTTCACCGGTTGCGTGATCGCTTGGAACTCTAACAACCTGGACTCTA
AGGTGGGAGGCAACTACAACTACCTGTACAGGCTGTTCCGCAAGAGCAACCTGAAGCCTTTCGAAAGGGA
CATCAGCACCGAAATCTACCAGGCTGGATCTACCCCATGCAACGGAGTGGAAGGATTCAACTGCTACTTC
CCTCTGCAGTCTTACGGATTCCAGCCAACCAACGGAGTGGGATACCAGCCATACAGAGTGGTGGTGCTGT
CTTTCGAGCTGCTGCACGCTCCTGCTACCGTGTGCGGACCAAAGAAGTCTACCAACCTGGTGAAGAACAA
GTGCGTGAACTTCAACTTCAACGGACTGACCGGAACCGGAGTGCTGACCGAATCCAACAAGAAGTTCCTG
CCTTTCCAGCAGTTCGGTAGAGACATCGCCGACACCACCGACGCTGTGAGAGACCCACAGACCCTGGAAA
TCCTGGACATCACCCCCTGCTCTTTCGGAGGAGTGAGCGTGATCACCCCAGGAACCAACACCTCCAACCA
GGTGGCCGTGCTGTACCAGGACGTGAACTGCACCGAAGTGCCAGTGGCCATCCACGCTGACCAGCTGACC
CCAACCTGGAGAGTGTACAGCACCGGATCTAACGTGTTCCAGACCCGTGCCGGCTGCCTGATCGGAGCCG
AGCACGTGAACAACTCCTACGAATGCGACATCCCAATCGGAGCTGGCATCTGCGCTTCTTACCAGACCCA
GACCAACAGCCCAAGAAGGGCCAGATCCGTGGCCTCTCAGAGCATCATCGCCTACACCATGAGCCTGGGC
GCTGAAAACAGCGTGGCTTACAGCAACAACTCTATCGCCATCCCAACCAACTTCACCATCTCTGTGACCA
CCGAAATCCTGCCAGTGAGCATGACCAAGACCAGCGTGGACTGCACCATGTACATCTGCGGAGACTCTAC
CGAATGCTCTAACCTGCTGCTGCAGTACGGCAGCTTCTGCACCCAGCTGAACCGCGCTCTGACCGGAATC
GCTGTGGAGCAGGACAAGAACACCCAGGAAGTGTTCGCTCAGGTGAAGCAGATATACAAGACCCCACCTA
TCAAGGACTTCGGAGGATTCAACTTCTCTCAGATCCTGCCCGACCCATCTAAGCCCTCTAAGAGGTCTTT
CATCGAAGACCTGCTGTTCAACAAGGTGACCCTGGCCGACGCCGGTTTCATCAAGCAGTACGGTGACTGC
CTGGGAGACATCGCCGCTAGAGACCTGATCTGCGCCCAGAAGTTCAACGGTCTGACCGTGCTGCCACCAC
TGCTGACCGACGAGATGATCGCCCAGTACACCTCTGCCCTGCTGGCTGGAACCATCACCTCTGGTTGGAC
CTTCGGAGCTGGCGCCGCCCTGCAGATCCCATTCGCTATGCAGATGGCCTACCGTTTCAACGGTATCGGA
GTGACCCAGAACGTGCTGTACGAAAACCAGAAGCTGATCGCTAACCAGTTCAACTCTGCTATCGGAAAGA
TCCAGGACTCCCTGTCCTCTACCGCTTCTGCCCTGGGAAAGCTGCAGGACGTGGTGAACCAGAACGCCCA
GGCCCTGAACACCCTGGTGAAGCAGCTGTCTTCTAACTTCGGAGCCATCTCCTCTGTGCTGAACGACATC
CTGTCTAGGCTGGACAAGGTGGAAGCCGAGGTGCAGATCGACAGACTGATCACCGGAAGACTGCAGTCTC
TGCAGACCTACGTGACCCAGCAGCTGATCAGGGCCGCTGAAATCAGAGCTTCTGCCAACCTGGCTGCCAC
CAAGATGTCCGAATGCGTGCTGGGCCAGTCTAAGAGGGTGGACTTCTGCGGAAAGGGATACCACCTGATG
TCCTTCCCACAGTCTGCTCCACACGGAGTGGTGTTCCTGCACGTGACCTACGTGCCCGCCCAGGAAAAGA
ACTTCACCACCGCCCCAGCTATCTGCCACGACGGAAAGGCTCACTTCCCCAGGGAGGGAGTGTTCGTGTC
TAACGGAACCCACTGGTTCGTGACCCAGAGGAACTTCTACGAGCCACAGATCATCACCACCGACAACACC
TTCGTGTCTGGAAACTGCGACGTGGTGATCGGAATCGTGAACAACACCGTGTACGACCCACTGCAGCCAG
AACTGGACTCTTTCAAGGAGGAACTGGACAAGTACTTCAAGAACCACACCTCTCCAGACGTGGACCTGGG
AGACATCTCCGGAATCAACGCCTCTGTGGTGAACATCCAGAAGGAAATCGACAGACTGAACGAGGTGGCC
AAGAACCTGAACGAATCTCTGATCGACCTGCAGGAACTGGGAAAGTACGAGCAGTACATCAAGTGGCCCT
GGTACATCTGGCTGGGTTTCATCGCTGGTCTGATCGCTATCGTGATGGTGACCATCATGCTGTGCTGCAT
GACCTCTTGCTGCTCTTGCCTGAAGGGATGCTGCTCTTGCGGATCTTGCTGCAAGTTCGACGAGGACGAC
TCCGAGCCTGTGCTGAAGGGTGTGAAGCTGCACTACACCTAA
